Addgene plasmid #211671: pCF821-sgCIDE-21_U6-sgRNA-EF1a-mNeonGreen
Purpose: U6-sgRNA-EF1a-mNeonGreen
Depositing lab: Christof Fellmann. Depositing organization: J. David Gladstone Institutes. Publication: Targeting the non-coding genome and temozolomide signature enables CRISPR-mediated glioma oncolysis. Tan IL, Perez AR, Lew RJ, Sun X, Baldwin A, Zhu YK, Shah MM, Berger MS, Doudna JA, Fellmann C. Cell Rep. 2023 Nov 28;42(11):113339. doi: 10.1016/j.celrep.2023.113339. Epub 2023 Nov 2. PubMed 37917583.
Backbone
  Vector backbone: pCF821
  Vector type: Mammalian Expression, Lentiviral, CRISPR
Growth in bacteria
  Bacterial resistance: Ampicillin, 100 μg/mL
  Growth temperature: 37°C
  Growth strain: NEB Stable
  Copy number: Unknown
Gene/Insert
  Gene/Insert name: SpyCas9 and sgCIDE-21 guide RNA vector
  gRNA/shRNA sequence: AGTGAGTTCCAGGACAGCCA
Terms and licenses: Academic/Nonprofit Terms; Industry Terms: Not Available to Industry
How to cite: pCF821-sgCIDE-21_U6-sgRNA-EF1a-mNeonGreen was a gift from Christof Fellmann (Addgene plasmid # 211671 ; http://n2t.net/addgene:211671 ; RRID:Addgene_211671)
