[The description below was written by a language model from this plasmid's Addgene catalogue record and pLannotate feature annotations shown in this document.]
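Description:
pCF821-sgCIDE-21_U6-sgRNA-EF1a-mNeonGreen is an 8.1 kb third-generation-style, self-inactivating HIV-1 lentiviral transfer plasmid built on the pCF821 backbone for delivering a CRISPR guide RNA to mammalian cells. It is propagated in E. coli through a high-copy ColE1/pUC-type origin and selected with ampicillin via the β-lactamase gene. The viral genome is transcribed from a CMV enhancer/promoter fused to a truncated 5' LTR, followed by the Ψ packaging signal with a gag fragment, the Rev response element for Rev-dependent nuclear export, and the cPPT/CTS. It ends in a ΔU3 3' LTR, which inactivates LTR promoter activity after integration, with a bGH polyadenylation signal downstream.

Between the LTRs sit two expression units. A human U6 RNA polymerase III promoter drives the single guide RNA, made up of the sgCIDE-21 spacer joined to a Streptococcus pyogenes Cas9 tracrRNA-derived scaffold. An EF-1α promoter with its intron A then drives the bright monomeric green/yellow fluorescent protein mNeonGreen, and a WPRE enhances transcript expression. mNeonGreen lets transduced or transfected cells be identified or sorted by fluorescence; no mammalian drug-selection marker is annotated.

Although the catalogue insert field mentions SpyCas9, the feature table shows no Cas9 coding sequence, and the plasmid name and stated purpose list only the guide and reporter cassettes. The guide therefore appears to be designed for SpyCas9 supplied from another source. The record does not state the genomic target of sgCIDE-21. The associated publication concerns CRISPR-mediated glioma oncolysis through targeting of the non-coding genome and temozolomide mutational signatures.
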