Features (pLannotate 1.2.2; 25 found; start..end, strand, type, name):
     31..83      -  misc_feature   bom (fragment): basis of mobility region from pBR322
    232..611     +  enhancer       CMV enhancer: human cytomegalovirus immediate early enhancer
    612..811     +  promoter       CMV promoter: human cytomegalovirus (CMV) immediate early promoter
    829..1009    +  LTR            5' LTR (truncated): truncated 5' long terminal repeat (LTR) from HIV-1
   1056..1181    +  misc_feature   HIV-1 Ψ: packaging signal of human immunodeficiency virus type 1
   1165..1528    +  CDS            HIV-1 gag (fragment): gag protein from human immunodeficiency virus 1; gag
   1674..1907    +  misc_feature   RRE: The Rev response element (RRE) of HIV-1 allows for Rev-dependent mRNA export from the nucleus to the cytoplasm.
   2284..2384    +  CDS            Rev (fragment): human immunodeficiency virus 1 (HIV-1) Rev protein; rev; enhances nuclear export of unspliced and incompletely spliced viral mRNAs
   2434..2551    +  misc_feature   cPPT/CTS: central polypurine tract and central termination sequence of HIV-1
   2602..2842    +  promoter       U6 promoter: RNA polymerase III promoter for human U6 snRNA
   2890..2957    +  misc_RNA       tracrRNA (fragment): trans-activating CRISPR RNA for the Streptococcus pyogenes CRISPR/Cas9 system
   2976..2994    +  CDS            small t antigen (fragment): SV40 (simian virus 40) small t antigen
   3020..3231    +  promoter       EF-1α core promoter: core promoter for human elongation factor EF-1α
   3232..3340    +  intron         EF-1α intron A (fragment): intron upstream of the start codon of human EF-1α
   3966..4169    +  intron         EF-1α intron A: truncated intron upstream of the start codon of human EF-1α
   4202..4909    +  CDS            mNeonGreen: mNeonGreen is a basic (constitutively fluorescent) green/yellow fluorescent protein published in 2013, derived from Branchiostoma lanceolatum. It is reported to be a very rapidly-maturing monomer with moderate acid sensitivity.
   4928..5516    +  misc_feature   WPRE: woodchuck hepatitis virus posttranscriptional regulatory element
   5567..5586    +  misc_feature   cPPT/CTS (fragment): central polypurine tract and central termination sequence of HIV-1
   5588..5821    +  LTR            3' LTR (ΔU3): self-inactivating 3' long terminal repeat (LTR) from HIV-1
   5853..6077    +  polyA_signal   bGH poly(A) signal: bovine growth hormone polyadenylation signal
   6081..6100    +  promoter       SV40 promoter (fragment): SV40 enhancer and early promoter
   6121..6171    -  CDS            lacI (fragment): lac repressor; lacI; The lac repressor binds to the lac operator to inhibit transcription in E. coli. This inhibition can be relieved by adding lactose or isopropyl-β-D-thiogalactopyranoside (IPTG).
   6354..6942    -  rep_origin     ori: high-copy-number ColE1/pMB1/pBR322/pUC origin of replication
   7113..7973    -  CDS            AmpR: β-lactamase; bla; confers resistance to ampicillin, carbenicillin, and related antibiotics
   7974..8078    -  promoter       AmpR promoter: bla
>Addgene plasmid #211671 | pCF821-sgCIDE-21_U6-sgRNA-EF1a-mNeonGreen | addgene full sequence | sequence record 421539 | Addgene NGS Result
GTCGACGGATCGGGAGATCTCCCGATCCCCTATGGTGCACTCTCAGTACAATCTGCTCTGATGCCGCATA
GTTAAGCCAGTATCTGCTCCCTGCTTGTGTGTTGGAGGTCGCTGAGTAGTGCGCGAGCAAAATTTAAGCT
ACAACAAGGCAAGGCTTGACCGACAATTGCATGAAGAATCTGCTTAGGGTTAGGCGTTTTGCGCTGCTTC
GCGATGTACGGGCCAGATATTGACATTGATTATTGACTAGTTATTAATAGTAATCAATTACGGGGTCATT
AGTTCATAGCCCATATATGGAGTTCCGCGTTACATAACTTACGGTAAATGGCCCGCCTGGCTGACCGCCC
AACGACCCCCGCCCATTGACGTCAATAATGACGTATGTTCCCATAGTAACGCCAATAGGGACTTTCCATT
GACGTCAATGGGTGGAGTATTTACGGTAAACTGCCCACTTGGCAGTACATCAAGTGTATCATATGCCAAG
TACGCCCCCTATTGACGTCAATGACGGTAAATGGCCCGCCTGGCATTATGCCCAGTACATGACCTTATGG
GACTTTCCTACTTGGCAGTACATCTACGTATTAGTCATCGCTATTACCATGGTGATGCGGTTTTGGCAGT
ACATCAATGGGCGTGGATAGCGGTTTGACTCACGGGGATTTCCAAGTCTCCACCCCATTGACGTCAATGG
GAGTTTGTTTTGGCACCAAAATCAACGGGACTTTCCAAAATGTCGTAACAACTCCGCCCCATTGACGCAA
ATGGGCGGTAGGCGTGTACGGTGGGAGGTCTATATAAGCAGCGCGTTTTGCCTGTACTGGGTCTCTCTGG
TTAGACCAGATCTGAGCCTGGGAGCTCTCTGGCTAACTAGGGAACCCACTGCTTAAGCCTCAATAAAGCT
TGCCTTGAGTGCTTCAAGTAGTGTGTGCCCGTCTGTTGTGTGACTCTGGTAACTAGAGATCCCTCAGACC
CTTTTAGTCAGTGTGGAAAATCTCTAGCAGTGGCGCCCGAACAGGGACTTGAAAGCGAAAGGGAAACCAG
AGGAGCTCTCTCGACGCAGGACTCGGCTTGCTGAAGCGCGCACGGCAAGAGGCGAGGGGCGGCGACTGGT
GAGTACGCCAAAAATTTTGACTAGCGGAGGCTAGAAGGAGAGAGATGGGTGCGAGAGCGTCAGTATTAAG
CGGGGGAGAATTAGATCGCGATGGGAAAAAATTCGGTTAAGGCCAGGGGGAAAGAAAAAATATAAATTAA
AACATATAGTATGGGCAAGCAGGGAGCTAGAACGATTCGCAGTTAATCCTGGCCTGTTAGAAACATCAGA
AGGCTGTAGACAAATACTGGGACAGCTACAACCATCCCTTCAGACAGGATCAGAAGAACTTAGATCATTA
TATAATACAGTAGCAACCCTCTATTGTGTGCATCAAAGGATAGAGATAAAAGACACCAAGGAAGCTTTAG
ACAAGATAGAGGAAGAGCAAAACAAAAGTAAGACCACCGCACAGCAAGCGGCCGCTGATCTTCAGACCTG
GAGGAGGAGATATGAGGGACAATTGGAGAAGTGAATTATATAAATATAAAGTAGTAAAAATTGAACCATT
AGGAGTAGCACCCACCAAGGCAAAGAGAAGAGTGGTGCAGAGAGAAAAAAGAGCAGTGGGAATAGGAGCT
TTGTTCCTTGGGTTCTTGGGAGCAGCAGGAAGCACTATGGGCGCAGCGTCAATGACGCTGACGGTACAGG
CCAGACAATTATTGTCTGGTATAGTGCAGCAGCAGAACAATTTGCTGAGGGCTATTGAGGCGCAACAGCA
TCTGTTGCAACTCACAGTCTGGGGCATCAAGCAGCTCCAGGCAAGAATCCTGGCTGTGGAAAGATACCTA
AAGGATCAACAGCTCCTGGGGATTTGGGGTTGCTCTGGAAAACTCATTTGCACCACTGCTGTGCCTTGGA
ATGCTAGTTGGAGTAATAAATCTCTGGAACAGATTTGGAATCACACGACCTGGATGGAGTGGGACAGAGA
AATTAACAATTACACAAGCTTAATACACTCCTTAATTGAAGAATCGCAAAACCAGCAAGAAAAGAATGAA
CAAGAATTATTGGAATTAGATAAATGGGCAAGTTTGTGGAATTGGTTTAACATAACAAATTGGCTGTGGT
ATATAAAATTATTCATAATGATAGTAGGAGGCTTGGTAGGTTTAAGAATAGTTTTTGCTGTACTTTCTAT
AGTGAATAGAGTTAGGCAGGGATATTCACCATTATCGTTTCAGACCCACCTCCCAACCCCGAGGGGACCC
GACAGGCCCGAAGGAATAGAAGAAGAAGGTGGAGAGAGAGACAGAGACAGATCCATTCGATTAGTGAACG
GATCGGCACTGCGTGCGCCAATTCTGCAGACAAATGGCAGTATTCATCCACAATTTTAAAAGAAAAGGGG
GGATTGGGGGGTACAGTGCAGGGGAAAGAATAGTAGACATAATAGCAACAGACATACAAACTAAAGAATT
ACAAAAACAAATTACAAAAATTCAAAATTTTCGGGTTTATTACAGGGACAGCAGAGATCCAGTTTGGTTA
ATTAAGGTACCGAGGGCCTATTTCCCATGATTCCTTCATATTTGCATATACGATACAAGGCTGTTAGAGA
GATAATTAGAATTAATTTGACTGTAAACACAAAGATATTAGTACAAAATACGTGACGTAGAAAGTAATAA
TTTCTTGGGTAGTTTGCAGTTTTAAAATTATGTTTTAAAATGGACTATCATATGCTTACCGTAACTTGAA
AGTATTTCGATTTCTTGGCTTTATATATCTTGTGGAAAGGACGAAACACCGAGTGAGTTCCAGGACAGCC
AGTTTAAGAGCTATGCTGGAAACAGCATAGCAAGTTTAAATAAGGCTAGTCCGTTATCAACTTGAAAAAG
TGGCACCGAGTCGGTGCTTTTTTTGAATTCGCTAGCTAGGTCTTGAAAGGAGTGGGAATTGGCTCCGGTG
CCCGTCAGTGGGCAGAGCGCACATCGCCCACAGTCCCCGAGAAGTTGGGGGGAGGGGTCGGCAATTGATC
CGGTGCCTAGAGAAGGTGGCGCGGGGTAAACTGGGAAAGTGATGTCGTGTACTGGCTCCGCCTTTTTCCC
GAGGGTGGGGGAGAACCGTATATAAGTGCAGTAGTCGCCGTGAACGTTCTTTTTCGCAACGGGTTTGCCG
CCAGAACACAGGTAAGTGCCGTGTGTGGTTCCCGCGGGCCTGGCCTCTTTACGGGTTATGGCCCTTGCGT
GCCTTGAATTACTTCCACTGGCTGCAGTACGTGATTCTTGATCCCGAGCTTCGGGTTGGAAGTGGGTGGG
AGAGTTCGAGGCCTTGCGCTTAAGGAGCCCCTTCGCCTCGTGCTTGAGTTGAGGCCTGGCCTGGGCGCTG
GGGCCGCCGCGTGCGAATCTGGTGGCACCTTCGCGCCTGTCTCGCTGCTTTCGATAAGTCTCTAGCCATT
TAAAATTTTTGATGACCTGCTGCGACGCTTTTTTTCTGGCAAGATAGTCTTGTAAATGCGGGCCAAGATC
TGCACACTGGTATTTCGGTTTTTGGGGCCGCGGGCGGCGACGGGGCCCGTGCGTCCCAGCGCACATGTTC
GGCGAGGCGGGGCCTGCGAGCGCGGCCACCGAGAATCGGACGGGGGTAGTCTCAAGCTGGCCGGCCTGCT
CTGGTGCCTGGCCTCGCGCCGCCGTGTATCGCCCCGCCCTGGGCGGCAAGGCTGGCCCGGTCGGCACCAG
TTGCGTGAGCGGAAAGATGGCCGCTTCCCGGCCCTGCTGCAGGGAGCTCAAAATGGAGGACGCGGCGCTC
GGGAGAGCGGGCGGGTGAGTCACCCACACAAAGGAAAAGGGCCTTTCCGTCCTCAGCCGTCGCTTCATGT
GACTCCACGGAGTACCGGGCGCCGTCCAGGCACCTCGATTAGTTCTCGAGCTTTTGGAGTACGTCGTCTT
TAGGTTGGGGGGAGGGGTTTTATGCGATGGAGTTTCCCCACACTGAGTGGGTGGAGACTGAAGTTAGGCC
AGCTTGGCACTTGATGTAATTCTCCTTGGAATTTGCCCTTTTTGAGTTTGGATCTTGGTTCATTCTCAAG
CCTCAGACAGTGGTTCAAAGTTTTTTTCTTCCATTTCAGGTGTCGTGAACCGGTTCTAGAGCGCTGCCAC
CATGGTCAGTAAGGGCGAAGAAGATAATATGGCTTCCTTGCCTGCCACACATGAACTCCACATATTCGGG
TCTATCAACGGCGTGGACTTCGACATGGTTGGGCAAGGAACCGGAAATCCCAACGATGGATACGAGGAGC
TGAACCTGAAGTCAACGAAAGGTGATCTTCAATTCTCCCCCTGGATTCTCGTCCCTCACATTGGCTATGG
TTTCCACCAGTACCTCCCGTACCCTGACGGGATGTCTCCATTCCAAGCCGCAATGGTAGATGGGTCAGGC
TACCAAGTTCACAGAACTATGCAGTTTGAAGATGGTGCATCTCTGACAGTAAATTACAGGTATACCTACG
AAGGTTCACACATCAAAGGAGAAGCTCAGGTGAAAGGTACGGGATTCCCAGCAGACGGCCCAGTAATGAC
CAATTCCCTCACGGCTGCCGACTGGTGCAGGAGTAAAAAGACATATCCAAATGACAAGACTATTATCTCT
ACTTTCAAATGGTCTTATACGACAGGCAACGGAAAGAGGTATCGGTCAACCGCGCGCACAACATATACGT
TTGCTAAGCCTATGGCTGCCAATTATCTGAAAAATCAGCCCATGTATGTATTTAGAAAAACCGAACTGAA
GCACTCCAAAACTGAATTGAACTTCAAAGAGTGGCAAAAGGCCTTCACCGATGTCATGGGCATGGATGAA
TTGTATAAGTGAACGCGTTAAGTCGACAATCAACCTCTGGATTACAAAATTTGTGAAAGATTGACTGGTA
TTCTTAACTATGTTGCTCCTTTTACGCTATGTGGATACGCTGCTTTAATGCCTTTGTATCATGCTATTGC
TTCCCGTATGGCTTTCATTTTCTCCTCCTTGTATAAATCCTGGTTGCTGTCTCTTTATGAGGAGTTGTGG
CCCGTTGTCAGGCAACGTGGCGTGGTGTGCACTGTGTTTGCTGACGCAACCCCCACTGGTTGGGGCATTG
CCACCACCTGTCAGCTCCTTTCCGGGACTTTCGCTTTCCCCCTCCCTATTGCCACGGCGGAACTCATCGC
CGCCTGCCTTGCCCGCTGCTGGACAGGGGCTCGGCTGTTGGGCACTGACAATTCCGTGGTGTTGTCGGGG
AAATCATCGTCCTTTCCTTGGCTGCTCGCCTGTGTTGCCACCTGGATTCTGCGCGGGACGTCCTTCTGCT
ACGTCCCTTCGGCCCTCAATCCAGCGGACCTTCCTTCCCGCGGCCTGCTGCCGGCTCTGCGGCCTCTTCC
GCGTCTTCGCCTTCGCCCTCAGACGAGTCGGATCTCCCTTTGGGCCGCCTCCCCGCGTCGACTTTAAGAC
CAATGACTTACAAGGCAGCTGTAGATCTTAGCCACTTTTTAAAAGAAAAGGGGGGACTGGAAGGGCTAAT
TCACTCCCAACGAAGACAAGATCTGCTTTTTGCTTGTACTGGGTCTCTCTGGTTAGACCAGATCTGAGCC
TGGGAGCTCTCTGGCTAACTAGGGAACCCACTGCTTAAGCCTCAATAAAGCTTGCCTTGAGTGCTTCAAG
TAGTGTGTGCCCGTCTGTTGTGTGACTCTGGTAACTAGAGATCCCTCAGACCCTTTTAGTCAGTGTGGAA
AATCTCTAGCAGGGCCCGTTTAAACCCGCTGATCAGCCTCGACTGTGCCTTCTAGTTGCCAGCCATCTGT
TGTTTGCCCCTCCCCCGTGCCTTCCTTGACCCTGGAAGGTGCCACTCCCACTGTCCTTTCCTAATAAAAT
GAGGAAATTGCATCGCATTGTCTGAGTAGGTGTCATTCTATTCTGGGGGGTGGGGTGGGGCAGGACAGCA
AGGGGGAGGATTGGGAAGACAATAGCAGGCATGCTGGGGATGCGGTGGGCTCTATGGCTTCTGAGGCGGA
AAGAACCAGCCATTAATGAAAAGAACCAGCCATTAATGAATCGGCCAACGCGCGGGGAGAGGCGGTTTGC
GTATTGGGCGCTCTTCCGCTTCCTCGCTCACTGACTCGCTGCGCTCGGTCGTTCGGCTGCGGCGAGCGGT
ATCAGCTCACTCAAAGGCGGTAATACGGTTATCCACAGAATCAGGGGATAACGCAGGAAAGAACATGTGA
GCAAAAGGCCAGCAAAAGGCCAGGAACCGTAAAAAGGCCGCGTTGCTGGCGTTTTTCCATAGGCTCCGCC
CCCCTGACGAGCATCACAAAAATCGACGCTCAAGTCAGAGGTGGCGAAACCCGACAGGACTATAAAGATA
CCAGGCGTTTCCCCCTGGAAGCTCCCTCGTGCGCTCTCCTGTTCCGACCCTGCCGCTTACCGGATACCTG
TCCGCCTTTCTCCCTTCGGGAAGCGTGGCGCTTTCTCATAGCTCACGCTGTAGGTATCTCAGTTCGGTGT
AGGTCGTTCGCTCCAAGCTGGGCTGTGTGCACGAACCCCCCGTTCAGCCCGACCGCTGCGCCTTATCCGG
TAACTATCGTCTTGAGTCCAACCCGGTAAGACACGACTTATCGCCACTGGCAGCAGCCACTGGTAACAGG
ATTAGCAGAGCGAGGTATGTAGGCGGTGCTACAGAGTTCTTGAAGTGGTGGCCTAACTACGGCTACACTA
GAAGAACAGTATTTGGTATCTGCGCTCTGCTGAAGCCAGTTACCTTCGGAAAAAGAGTTGGTAGCTCTTG
ATCCGGCAAACAAACCACCGCTGGTAGCGGTGGTTTTTTTGTTTGCAAGCAGCAGATTACGCGCAGAAAA
AAAGGATCTCAAGAAGATCCTTTGATCTTTTCTACGGGGTCTGACGCTCAGTGGAACGAAAACTCACGTT
AAGGGATTTTGGTCATGAGATTATCAAAAAGGATCTTCACCTAGATCCTTTTAAATTAAAAATGAAGTTT
TAAATCAATCTAAAGTATATATGAGTAAACTTGGTCTGACAGTTACCAATGCTTAATCAGTGAGGCACCT
ATCTCAGCGATCTGTCTATTTCGTTCATCCATAGTTGCCTGACTCCCCGTCGTGTAGATAACTACGATAC
GGGAGGGCTTACCATCTGGCCCCAGTGCTGCAATGATACCGCGAGACCCACGCTCACCGGCTCCAGATTT
ATCAGCAATAAACCAGCCAGCCGGAAGGGCCGAGCGCAGAAGTGGTCCTGCAACTTTATCCGCCTCCATC
CAGTCTATTAATTGTTGCCGGGAAGCTAGAGTAAGTAGTTCGCCAGTTAATAGTTTGCGCAACGTTGTTG
CCATTGCTACAGGCATCGTGGTGTCACGCTCGTCGTTTGGTATGGCTTCATTCAGCTCCGGTTCCCAACG
ATCAAGGCGAGTTACATGATCCCCCATGTTGTGCAAAAAAGCGGTTAGCTCCTTCGGTCCTCCGATCGTT
GTCAGAAGTAAGTTGGCCGCAGTGTTATCACTCATGGTTATGGCAGCACTGCATAATTCTCTTACTGTCA
TGCCATCCGTAAGATGCTTTTCTGTGACTGGTGAGTACTCAACCAAGTCATTCTGAGAATAGTGTATGCG
GCGACCGAGTTGCTCTTGCCCGGCGTCAATACGGGATAATACCGCGCCACATAGCAGAACTTTAAAAGTG
CTCATCATTGGAAAACGTTCTTCGGGGCGAAAACTCTCAAGGATCTTACCGCTGTTGAGATCCAGTTCGA
TGTAACCCACTCGTGCACCCAACTGATCTTCAGCATCTTTTACTTTCACCAGCGTTTCTGGGTGAGCAAA
AACAGGAAGGCAAAATGCCGCAAAAAAGGGAATAAGGGCGACACGGAAATGTTGAATACTCATACTCTTC
CTTTTTCAATATTATTGAAGCATTTATCAGGGTTATTGTCTCATGAGCGGATACATATTTGAATGTATTT
AGAAAAATAAACAAATAGGGGTTCCGCGCACATTTCCCCGAAAAGTGCCACCTGAC
